Addgene plasmid #181789: pShCAST(Cas12k-TnsC)-sgRNA_entry (CJT28)
Purpose: Expresses 3-component ShCAST containing a Cas12k-TnsC fusion. New sgRNA spacer sequences can be added using Golden Gate assembly (via SapI sites).
Depositing lab: Benjamin Kleinstiver. Depositing organization: Massachusetts General Hospital. Publication: Precise cut-and-paste DNA insertion using engineered type V-K CRISPR-associated transposases. Tou CJ, Orr B, Kleinstiver BP. Nat Biotechnol. 2023 Jan 2. doi: 10.1038/s41587-022-01574-x. PubMed 36593413.
Backbone
  Vector backbone: pUC19
  Vector type: Bacterial Expression
Growth in bacteria
  Bacterial resistance: Ampicillin, 100 μg/mL
  Growth temperature: 37°C
  Growth strain: DH5alpha
  Copy number: High Copy
Gene/Insert
  Gene/Insert name: ShTnsB, ShTniQ, ShCas12k-ShTnsC
  Species: Synthetic
  Mutation: nAniI = K227M, F80K, L232K
  Promoter: Lac and J23119
  Cloning method: Gibson Cloning
  Sequencing primers: 5′ ACGCCAAGCTCCAAAACGATCTCA; 3′ gctagcattatacctaggactgagc
Terms and licenses: Academic/Nonprofit Terms; Industry Terms: Not Available to Industry
Depositor comments: Please visit https://www.biorxiv.org/content/10.1101/2022.01.07.475005v1 for bioRxiv preprint.
How to cite: pShCAST(Cas12k-TnsC)-sgRNA_entry (CJT28) was a gift from Benjamin Kleinstiver (Addgene plasmid # 181789 ; http://n2t.net/addgene:181789 ; RRID:Addgene_181789)
