[The description below was written by a language model from this plasmid's Addgene catalogue record and pLannotate feature annotations shown in this document.]
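Description:
pShCAST(Cas12k-TnsC)-sgRNA_entry (CJT28) is a high-copy bacterial expression plasmid of about 7.8 kb built on pUC19. It is maintained through the ColE1/pUC-type origin and selected with ampicillin via the β-lactamase gene and its native promoter. It encodes a reduced, three-component version of the Scytonema hofmanni type V-K CRISPR-associated transposase (ShCAST): the transposase ShTnsB, the targeting adaptor ShTniQ, and a single polypeptide in which the RNA-guided, nuclease-inactive effector ShCas12k is fused to the AAA+ regulator ShTnsC.

The annotated lac promoter lies upstream of a long unannotated stretch that presumably holds these coding sequences and ends at an rrnB T1 terminator; the automated annotation did not recognise the CAST genes themselves. A short hit to an adenine base editor within this region is only about 50 nt. It most likely reflects a shared flexible linker, perhaps at the Cas12k-TnsC junction, rather than any deaminase.

Downstream, the constitutive synthetic J23119 promoter drives the sgRNA cassette, which is closed by the T7Te terminator. This is an "entry" version. The spacer position carries SapI sites so that new targeting sequences can be inserted by Golden Gate assembly.

The catalogue mutation field lists substitutions in a nicking AniI homing endonuclease (K227M, F80K, L232K). However, no nAniI component appears in the insert name or stated purpose, so the record does not establish whether it is present in this plasmid. The construct is intended for RNA-guided DNA insertion experiments in E. coli, testing engineered CAST architectures. A transposon donor is not mentioned in the record and would presumably be supplied separately.
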