Features (pLannotate 1.2.2; 8 found; start..end, strand, type, name):
    554..584     +  promoter       lac promoter: promoter for the E. coli lac operon
   5165..5213    +  CDS            ABE(7.10) (fragment): adenine base editor comprising wild-type E. coli TadA fused to the evolved TadA*(7.10) mutant (Gaudelli et al., 2017)
   6066..6137    +  terminator     rrnB T1 terminator: transcription terminator T1 from the E. coli rrnB gene
   6152..6185    +  promoter       J23119 promoter: bacterial promoter (Registry of Standard Biological Parts BBa J23119)
   6440..6467    +  terminator     T7Te terminator: phage T7 early transcription terminator
   6494..6598    +  promoter       AmpR promoter: bla
   6599..7459    +  CDS            AmpR: β-lactamase; bla; confers resistance to ampicillin, carbenicillin, and related antibiotics
   7630..454     +  rep_origin     ori (across the origin): high-copy-number ColE1/pMB1/pBR322/pUC origin of replication
>Addgene plasmid #181789 | pShCAST(Cas12k-TnsC)-sgRNA_entry (CJT28) | addgene full sequence | sequence record 354816 | Addgene NGS Result
ACCAAATACTGTTCTTCTAGTGTAGCCGTAGTTAGGCCACCACTTCAAGAACTCTGTAGCACCGCCTACA
TACCTCGCTCTGCTAATCCTGTTACCAGTGGCTGCTGCCAGTGGCGATAAGTCGTGTCTTACCGGGTTGG
ACTCAAGACGATAGTTACCGGATAAGGCGCAGCGGTCGGGCTGAACGGGGGGTTCGTGCACACAGCCCAG
CTTGGAGCGAACGACCTACACCGAACTGAGATACCTACAGCGTGAGCTATGAGAAAGCGCCACGCTTCCC
GAAGGGAGAAAGGCGGACAGGTATCCGGTAAGCGGCAGGGTCGGAACAGGAGAGCGCACGAGGGAGCTTC
CAGGGGGAAACGCCTGGTATCTTTATAGTCCTGTCGGGTTTCGCCACCTCTGACTTGAGCGTCGATTTTT
GTGATGCTCGTCAGGGGGGCGGAGCCTATGGAAAAACGCCAGCAACGCGGCCTTTTTACGGTTCCTGGCC
TTTTGCTGGCCTTTTGCTCAACGCCAAGCTCCAAAACGATCTCAAGAAGATCATCTTATTAATTTTACAC
TTTATGCTTCCGGCTCGTATGTTGAAAGAGGAGAAAGGATCTATGAACAGTCAGCAAAATCCTGATTTAG
CTGTTCATCCCTTGGCAATTCCTATGGAAGGCTTACTAGGAGAAAGTGCTACAACTCTTGAGAAGAATGT
AATTGCCACACAACTCTCAGAGGAAGCCCAAGTAAAGCTAGAGGTAATCCAAAGTTTACTGGAACCCTGC
GATCGCACAACTTATGGGCAAAAGTTGCGGGAAGCAGCAGAGAAACTAAATGTATCGTTGCGAACGGTAC
AAAGGTTGGTGAAAAACTGGGAACAAGATGGCTTAGTCGGACTCACTCAAACAAGTAGGGCTGATAAAGG
AAAACACCGCATTGGTGAGTTTTGGGAAAACTTCATTACCAAAACCTACAAGGAGGGTAACAAGGGAAGT
AAACGTATGACCCCTAAACAAGTTGCTCTCAGAGTCGAGGCTAAAGCCCGTGAATTAAAAGACTCTAAGC
CGCCCAATTACAAAACCGTGTTACGGGTATTAGCACCCATTTTGGAAAAGCAACAAAAAGCCAAGAGTAT
CCGCAGTCCTGGTTGGAGAGGAACTACGCTTTCGGTTAAAACCCGTGAAGGAAAAGATTTATCGGTTGAT
TACAGTAACCATGTTTGGCAATGTGACCATACCCGCGTGGATGTGTTGCTGGTAGATCAACATGGTGAAA
TTTTAAGTCGTCCCTGGCTAACAACAGTAATTGATACTTACTCTCGTTGCATTATGGGTATCAACTTGGG
CTTTGATGCACCCAGTTCTGGGGTAGTAGCATTAGCGTTACGCCATGCAATTCTACCAAAGCGTTACGGT
TCCGAGTACAAACTGCATTGTGAGTGGGGAACCTATGGAAAACCAGAACATTTTTATACTGATGGCGGTA
AAGACTTTCGCTCTAACCACTTGAGTCAGATTGGGGCGCAATTGGGATTTGTCTGTCATTTACGCGATCG
CCCTTCTGAAGGTGGAGTAGTAGAACGTCCCTTCAAAACATTAAATGACCAACTATTTTCAACGCTTCCT
GGGTACACCGGATCTAATGTGCAGGAACGCCCAGAAGATGCAGAGAAGGACGCAAGACTTACTTTGCGAG
AACTAGAACAGTTACTTGTGCGTTACATCGTAGATCGTTACAACCAAAGTATTGATGCGCGGATGGGCGA
CCAAACGCGCTTTGAGCGTTGGGAAGCAGGATTGCCTACAGTGCCAGTACCAATACCAGAACGAGATTTG
GATATTTGTTTAATGAAGCAGTCACGGCGCACTGTGCAAAGAGGTGGTTGTTTGCAGTTTCAGAATTTAA
TGTATCGGGGGGAATATTTGGCAGGTTATGCCGGAGAAACTGTCAACTTAAGGTTTGACCCCAGAGACAT
TACAACAATTTTGGTTTATCGCCAGGAAAACAATCAGGAAGTATTTCTGACTCGCGCTCACGCTCAAGGT
TTGGAGACAGAGCAACTGGCATTAGATGAGGCTGAGGCAGCAAGTCGCAGACTCCGTACCGCAGGGAAAA
CTATCAGTAACCAATCATTATTGCAAGAAGTTGTTGACCGCGATGCTCTTGTCGCTACCAAGAAAAGCCG
TAAGGAGCGTCAAAAATTGGAACAGACTGTTTTGCGATCTGCTGCTGTTGATGAAAGTAATAGAGAATCC
TTGCCTTCTCAAATAGTTGAACCAGATGAAGTGGAATCTACAGAAACGGTTCACTCTCAATACGAAGACA
TTGAGGTGTGGGACTATGAACAACTTCGTGAAGAATATGGGTTTTAAACAATGATAGAAGCACCAGATGT
TAAACCTTGGCTATTCTTGATTAAACCCTATGAAGGGGAAAGCCTGAGCCACTTTCTTGGCAGGTTCAGA
CGTGCCAACCATTTATCCGCAAGTGGATTGGGTACTTTGGCAGGAATTGGTGCTATAGTGGCACGTTGGG
AAAGATTTCATTTTAATCCTCGCCCTAGTCAGCAAGAATTGGAAGCGATCGCATCTGTAGTAGAAGTGGA
TGCTCAAAGGTTAGCCCAGATGTTACCGCCTGCTGGAGTGGGAATGCAGCATGAGCCAATTCGCTTGTGT
GGGGCTTGTTATGCCGAGTCGCCTTGTCACCGAATTGAATGGCAGTACAAGTCGGTGTGGAAGTGCGATC
GCCATCAACTCAAGATTTTAGCAAAGTGTCCAAACTGTCAAGCACCTTTTAAAATGCCTGCGCTGTGGGA
GGATGGGTGCTGTCACAGATGTAGGATGCCGTTTGCAGAAATGGCAAAGCTACAGAAGGTTTGATGATAA
AACCAGAAAAAGGTGTGAAATTAACTAAGTCCCTGAATTGATCTGGTTGTCCAAAAAATTTGTGCGATCG
CATGGCAAGATTATTCCTACTATTGATGTGGCGTGAGTCGGATAACTTGCTCTAATGGGATCCCGGTTAA
TACCAATAGATCAGATATGAGTAATAAACATTACGACCTTTACCTGTGGTATTCACTGTTGGCACGACAA
CACCTTTATCGCGCCAATACTGTAGCTGACGACGCGAACAATTAGTGATTTGAGCCGCTTCTGTGCTTGT
GTAGAATTTTCCTTCCATAGAAATCATCCTACAGAAGTAGTTTTTTAAATTTACATTTTTTAAAAGCACA
TTATGTATTCATGTGATATTATTTTTTTATGAGTCAAATAACTATTCAAGCTCGACTTATTTCCTTTGAA
TCAAACCGCCAACAACTCTGGAAGTTGATGGCAGATTTAAACACGCCGTTAATTAACGAACTGCTTTGCC
AGTTAGGTCAACACCCCGACTTCGAGAAGTGGCAACAAAAGGGTAAACTCCCGTCTACCGTTGTGAGCCA
GTTATGTCAACCTCTCAAAACTGACCCTCGCTTTGCAGGTCAGCCCAGCCGTTTATATATGTCGGCAATT
CATATTGTGGACTACATCTACAAGTCCTGGCTGGCTATACAGAAACGGCTTCAACAGCAGCTAGATGGAA
AGACGCGCTGGCTAGAAATGCTCAATAGCGATGCTGAATTAGTAGAACTTAGTGGTGACACTTTAGAGGC
TATTCGTGTCAAAGCTGCTGAAATTTTGGCAATAGCTATGCCAGCATCTGAGTCAGATAGCGCTTCACCT
AAAGGGAAAAAAGGTAAAAAGGAGAAAAAACCCTCATCTTCTAGCCCTAAGCGTAGTTTATCCAAGACAT
TATTTGACGCTTACCAAGAAACGGAAGATATCAAGAGCCGTAGCGCCATCAGCTACCTGTTAAAAAATGG
CTGCAAACTTACTGACAAAGAAGAAGATTCAGAAAAATTTGCTAAACGTCGTCGTCAAGTTGAAATCCAA
ATTCAAAGGCTTACCGAAAAGTTAATAAGTCGGATGCCTAAAGGTCGAGATTTGACCAATGCTAAATGGT
TGGAGACACTCTTGACTGCTACAACCACTGTTGCTGAAGACAACGCCCAAGCCAAACGCTGGCAGGATAT
TCTGTTAACTCGATCAAGTTCTCTCCCATTCCCCCTTGTTTTTGAAACCAACGAGGATATGGTTTGGTCA
AAGAATCAAAAGGGTAGGCTGTGTGTTCACTTCAATGGCTTAAGCGATTTAATTTTTGAGGTGTACTGCG
GCAATCGTCAACTTCACTGGTTTCAACGCTTCCTAGAAGACCAACAGACTAAACGCAAAAGCAAAAATCA
GCATTCTAGCGGCTTGTTCACACTCAGAAATGGTCATCTAGTTTGGCTTGAAGGTGAGGGTAAAGGGGAA
CCTTGGAATCTTCACCACTTGACCCTTTACTGCTGTGTTGACAATCGCTTGTGGACAGAGGAGGGAACAG
AAATCGTTCGCCAAGAGAAAGCAGATGAAATTACTAAATTCATCACAAACATGAAGAAGAAAAGCGATCT
AAGCGATACACAGCAAGCTTTGATTCAACGTAAACAATCAACACTTACTCGAATAAACAATTCCTTTGAG
CGTCCTAGCCAACCCCTTTATCAAGGTCAATCACACATTTTGGTTGGAGTAAGCCTGGGACTAGAAAAAC
CTGCCACAGTAGCAGTAGTAGATGCGATCGCCAACAAAGTCTTGGCTTACCGGAGTATTAAACAATTACT
TGGCGACAATTACGAACTGCTAAATCGCCAGAGACGACAACAGCAGTACCTATCTCACGAACGCCACAAA
GCACAAAAAAACTTCTCTCCCAATCAATTTGGAGCATCTGAGTTAGGGCAACATATAGACAGATTATTAG
CTAAAGCAATTGTAGCGTTAGCGAGAACCTACAAAGCTGGCAGTATTGTCTTGCCCAAGTTAGGGGATAT
GCGGGAGGTTGTCCAAAGTGAAATTCAAGCTATAGCAGAACAAAAATTTCCCGGTTATATTGAAGGTCAG
CAAAAATATGCCAAACAGTACCGGGTTAATGTTCATCGGTGGAGCTACGGCAGATTAATTCAAAGCATTC
AAAGTAAAGCAGCTCAAACAGGAATTGTGATTGAGGAGGGAAAACAACCTATTCGAGGTAGTCCCCACGA
CAAAGCAAAGGAATTAGCACTTTCTGCTTACAATCTCCGCCTAACTAGGCGAAGTAGCGGCAGCGAGACT
CCCGGGACCTCAGAGTCCGCCACACCCGAAAGTGGGAGCACAGAAGCTCAGGCGATCGCCAAGCAGTTGG
GTGGGGTAAAACCGGATGATGAGTGGTTACAAGCTGAAATTGCTCGTCTCAAGGGTAAGAGCATTGTGCC
TTTACAGCAGGTAAAAACTCTCCATGATTGGTTAGATGGCAAGCGCAAGGCAAGAAAATCTTGCCGAGTA
GTTGGGGAATCGAGAACTGGCAAGACAGTTGCTTGTGATGCCTACAGATACAGGCACAAACCTCAGCAGG
AAGCTGGACGACCTCCAACTGTGCCTGTCGTTTATATTCGACCTCACCAAAAATGTGGCCCCAAGGATTT
GTTTAAAAAGATTACTGAGTACCTCAAGTATCGGGTAACAAAAGGGACTGTATCTGATTTTCGAGATAGG
ACGATAGAAGTACTCAAGGGTTGTGGCGTAGAGATGCTAATTATTGATGAAGCTGACCGTCTCAAGCCTG
AAACTTTTGCTGATGTGCGAGATATTGCCGAAGATTTAGGAATTGCTGTGGTACTGGTAGGAACAGACCG
TTTGGATGCGGTAATTAAGCGGGATGAGCAGGTTCTCGAACGCTTTCGGGCGCATCTTCGCTTTGGTAAA
TTGTCGGGAGAGGATTTTAAGAACACCGTAGAAATGTGGGAACAAATGGTTTTGAAACTGCCAGTATCTT
CTAATCTAAAGAGCAAGGAGATGCTACGGATTCTCACGTCAGCAACTGAAGGCTACATTGGTCGCCTTGA
TGAGATTCTTAGGGAAGCTGCAATTCGTTCCTTATCAAGAGGATTGAAGAAGATTGACAAGGCTGTTTTA
CAGGAAGTAGCTAAGGAGTACAAATAAGTAAGGATCTCCAGGCATCAAATAAAACGAAAGGCTCAGTCGA
AAGACTGGGCCTTTCGTTTTATCTGTTGTTTGTCGGTGAACGCTCTCTACTAGAGAGACCCTGACAGCTA
GCTCAGTCCTAGGTATAATGCTAGCATATTAATAGCGCCGCAATTCATGCTGCTTGCAGCCTCTGAATTT
TGTTAAATGAGGGTTAGTTTGACTGTATAAATACAGTCTTGCTTTCTGACCCTGGTAGCTGCTCACCCTG
ATGCTGCTGTCAATAGACAGGATAGGTGCGCTCCCAGCAATAAGGGCGCGGATGTACTGCTGTAGTGGCT
ACTGAATCACCCCCGATCAAGGGGGAACCCTAAATGGGTTGAAAGGAAGAGCGAGATCTCGAGCTCTTCG
GCTCACCTTCGGGTGGGCCTTTCTGCGCAGGTGGCACTTTTCGGGGAAATGTGCGCGGAACCCCTATTTG
TTTATTTTTCTAAATACATTCAAATATGTATCCGCTCATGAGACAATAACCCTGATAAATGCTTCAATAA
TATTGAAAAAGGAAGAGTATGAGTATTCAACATTTCCGTGTCGCCCTTATTCCCTTTTTTGCGGCATTTT
GCCTTCCTGTTTTTGCTCACCCAGAAACGCTGGTGAAAGTAAAAGATGCTGAAGATCAGTTGGGTGCACG
AGTGGGTTACATCGAACTGGATCTCAACAGCGGTAAGATCCTTGAGAGTTTTCGCCCCGAAGAACGTTTT
CCAATGATGAGCACTTTTAAAGTTCTGCTATGTGGCGCGGTATTATCCCGTATTGACGCCGGGCAAGAGC
AACTCGGTCGCCGCATACACTATTCTCAGAATGACTTGGTTGAGTACTCACCAGTCACAGAAAAGCATCT
TACGGATGGCATGACAGTAAGAGAATTATGCAGTGCTGCCATAACCATGAGTGATAACACTGCGGCCAAC
TTACTTCTGACAACGATCGGAGGACCGAAGGAGCTAACCGCTTTTTTGCACAACATGGGGGATCATGTAA
CTCGCCTTGATCGTTGGGAACCGGAGCTGAATGAAGCCATACCAAACGACGAGCGTGACACCACGATGCC
TGTAGCAATGGCAACAACGTTGCGCAAACTATTAACTGGCGAACTACTTACTCTAGCTTCCCGGCAACAA
TTAATAGACTGGATGGAGGCGGATAAAGTTGCAGGACCACTTCTGCGCTCGGCCCTTCCGGCTGGCTGGT
TTATTGCTGATAAATCTGGAGCCGGTGAGCGTGGGTCTCGCGGTATCATTGCAGCACTGGGGCCAGATGG
TAAGCCCTCCCGTATCGTAGTTATCTACACGACGGGGAGTCAGGCAACTATGGATGAACGAAATAGACAG
ATCGCTGAGATAGGTGCCTCACTGATTAAGCATTGGTAACTGTCAGACCAAGTTTACTCATATATACTTT
AGATTGATTTAAAACTTCATTTTTAATTTAAAAGGATCTAGGTGAAGATCCTTTTTGATAATCTCATGAC
CAAAATCCCTTAACGTGAGTTTTCGTTCCACTGAGCGTCAGACCCCGTAGAAAAGATCAAAGGATCTTCT
TGAGATCCTTTTTTTCTGCGCGTAATCTGCTGCTTGCAAACAAAAAAACCACCGCTACCAGCGGTGGTTT
GTTTGCCGGATCAAGAGCTACCAACTCTTTTTCCGAAGGTAACTGGCTTCAGCAGAGCGCAGAT
